>Addgene plasmid #222066 | pVP297 | addgene full sequence | sequence record 438341 | Addgene NGS Result
AAAAAAACCACCGCTACCAGCGGTGGTTTGTTTGCCGGATCAAGAGCTACCAACTCTTTTTCCGAAGGTA
ACTGGCTTCAGCAGAGCGCAGATACCAAATACTGTTCTTCTAGTGTAGCCGTAGTTAGGCCACCACTTCA
AGAACTCTGTAGCACCGCCTACATACCTCGCTCTGCTAATCCTGTTACCAGTGGCTGCTGCCAGTGGCGA
TAAGTCGTGTCTTACCGGGTTGGACTCAAGACGATAGTTACCGGATAAGGCGCAGCGGTCGGGCTGAACG
GGGGGTTCGTGCACACAGCCCAGCTTGGAGCGAACGACCTACACCGAACTGAGATACCTACAGCGTGAGC
TATGAGAAAGCGCCACGCTTCCCGAAGGGAGAAAGGCGGACAGGTATCCGGTAAGCGGCAGGGTCGGAAC
AGGAGAGCGCACGAGGGAGCTTCCAGGGGGAAACGCCTGGTATCTTTATAGTCCTGTCGGGTTTCGCCAC
CTCTGACTTGAGCGTCGATTTTTGTGATGCTCGTCAGGGGGGCGGAGCCTATGGAAAAACGCCAGCAACG
CGGCCTTTTTACGGTTCCTGGCCTTTTGCTGGCCTTTTGCTCACATGTTCTTTCCTGCGTTATCCCCTGA
TTCTGTGGATAACCGTATTACCGCCTTTGAGTGAGCTGATACCGCTCGCCGCAGCCGAACGACCGAGCGC
AGCGAGTCAGTGAGCGAGGAAGCGGAAGAGCGCCCAATACGCAAACCGCCTCTCCCCGCGCGTTGGCCGA
TTCATTAATGCAGCTGGCACGACAGGTTTCCCGACTGGAAAGCGGGCAGTGAGCGCAACGCAATTAATGT
GAGTTAGCTCACTCATTAGGCACCCCAGGCTTTACACTTTATGCTTCCGGCTCGTATGTTGTGTGGAATT
GTGAGCGGATAACAATTTCACACGAGCTATTTAGGTGACACTATAGAAGTGAAGCTTGGTCTCAGGCTCC
GGATCCAGTGCTAACATGGTCTAGAAGGAGGTCAGCTATGGAGAAAAAAATCACTGGATATACCACCGTT
GATATATCCCAATGGCATCGTAAAGAACATTTTGAGGCATTTCAGTCAGTTGCTCAATGTACCTATAACC
AGACCGTTCAGCTGGATATTACGGCCTTTTTAAAGACCGTAAAGAAAAATAAGCACAAGTTTTATCCGGC
CTTTATTCACATTCTTGCCCGCCTGATGAATGCTCATCCGGAGTTCCGTATGGCAATGAAAGACGGTGAG
CTGGTGATATGGGATAGTGTTCACCCTTGTTACACCGTTTTCCATGAGCAAACTGAAACGTTTTCATCGC
TCTGGAGTGAATACCACGACGATTTCCGGCAGTTTCTACACATATATTCGCAAGATGTGGCGTGTTACGG
TGAAAACCTGGCCTATTTCCCTAAAGGGTTTATTGAGAATATGTTTTTCGTCTCAGCCAATCCCTGGGTG
AGTTTCACCAGTTTTGATTTAAACGTGGCCAATATGGACAACTTCTTCGCCCCCGTTTTCACCATGGGCA
AATATTATACGCAAGGCGACAAGGTGCTGATGCCGCTGGCGATTCAGGTTCATCATGCCGTTTGTGATGG
CTTCCATGTCGGCAGAATGCTTAATGAATTACAACAGTACTGCGATGAGTGGCAGGGCGGGGCGTAAGAG
CTCAGGAGGACAGCTATGCAGTTTAAGGTTTACACCTATAAAAGAGAGAGCCGTTATCGTCTGTTTGTGG
ATGTACAGAGTGATATTATTGACACGCCCGGGCGACGGATGGTGATCCCCCTGGCCAGTGCACGTCTGCT
GTCAGATAAAGTCTCCCGTGAACTTTACCCAGTGGTGCATATCGGGGATGAAAGCTGGCGCATGATGACC
ACCGATATGGCCAGTGTGCCAGTCTCCGTTATCGGGGAAGAAGTGGCTGATCTCAGCCACCGCGAAAATG
ACATCAAAAACGCCATTAACCTGATGTTCTGGGGAATATAACTGCAGAGGAGGTAATCAATGCCACAACA
CTGGTGGTACCTCAGTGAGACCGAATTCTCGCCCTATAGTGAGTCGTATTACCTGGCCGTCGTTTTACAA
CGTCGTGACTGGGAAAACCCTGGCGTTACCCAACTTAATCGCCTTGCAGCACATCCCCCTTTCGCCAGCT
GGCGTAATAGCGAAGAGGCCCGCACCGATCGCCCTTCCCAACAGTTGCGCAGCCTGAATGGCGAATGGCG
CCTGATGCGGTATTTTCTCCTTACGCATCTGTGCGGTATTTCACACCGCATATGGTGCACTCTCAGTACA
ATCTGCTCTGATGCCGCATAGTTAAGCCAGCCCCGACACCCGCCAACACCCGCTGACGCGCCCTGACGGG
CTTGTCTGCTCCCGGCATCCGCTTACAGACAAGCTGTGACCGTCTTCGGGAGCTGCATGTGTCAGAGGTT
TTCACCGTCATCACCGAAACGCGCTAGACGAAAGGGCCTCGTGATACGCCTATTTTTATAGGTTAATGTC
ATGATAATAATGGTTTCTTAGACGTCAGGTGGCACTTTTCGGGGAAATGTGCGCGGAACCCCTATTTGTT
TATTTTTCTAAATACATTCAAATATGTATCCGCTCATGAGACAATAACCCTGATAAATGCTTCAATAATA
TTGAAAAAGGAAGAGTATGAGTATTCAACATTTCCGTGTCGCCCTTATTCCCTTTTTTGCGGCATTTTGC
CTTCCTGTTTTTGCTCACCCAGAAACGCTGGTGAAAGTAAAAGATGCTGAAGATCAGTTGGGTGCACGAG
TGGGTTACATCGAACTGGATCTCAACAGCGGTAAGATCCTTGAGAGTTTTCGCCCCGAAGAACGTTTTCC
AATGATGAGCACTTTTAAAGTTCTGCTATGTGGCGCGGTATTATCCCGTATTGACGCCGGGCAAGAGCAA
CTCGGTCGCCGCATACACTATTCTCAGAATGACTTGGTTGAGTACTCACCAGTCACAGAAAAGCATCTTA
CGGATGGCATGACAGTAAGAGAATTATGCAGTGCTGCCATAACCATGAGTGATAACACTGCGGCCAACTT
ACTTCTGACAACGATCGGAGGACCGAAGGAGCTAACCGCTTTTTTGCACAACATGGGGGATCATGTAACT
CGCCTTGATCGTTGGGAACCGGAGCTGAATGAAGCCATACCAAACGACGAGCGTGACACCACGATGCCTG
TAGCAATGGCAACAACGTTGCGCAAACTATTAACTGGCGAACTACTTACTCTAGCTTCCCGGCAACAATT
AATAGACTGGATGGAGGCGGATAAAGTTGCAGGACCACTTCTGCGCTCGGCCCTTCCGGCTGGCTGGTTT
ATTGCTGATAAATCTGGAGCCGGTGAGCGTGGCTCTCGAGGTATCATTGCAGCACTGGGGCCAGATGGTA
AGCCCTCCCGTATCGTAGTTATCTACACGACGGGGAGTCAGGCAACTATGGATGAACGAAATAGACAGAT
CGCTGAGATAGGTGCCTCACTGATTAAGCATTGGTAACTGTCAGACCAAGTTTACTCATATATACTTTAG
ATTGATTTAAAACTTCATTTTTAATTTAAAAGGATCTAGGTGAAGATCCTTTTTGATAATCTCATGACCA
AAATCCCTTAACGTGAGTTTTCGTTCCACTGAGCGTCAGACCCCGTAGAAAAGATCAAAGGATCTTCTTG
AGATCCTTTTTTTCTGCGCGTAATCTGCTGCTTGCAAAC
Features (pLannotate 1.2.2; 14 found; start..end, strand, type, name):
    730..822     +  CDS            lacI (fragment): lac repressor; lacI; The lac repressor binds to the lac operator to inhibit transcription in E. coli. This inhibition can be relieved by adding lactose or isopropyl-β-D-thiogalactopyranoside (IPTG).
    835..856     +  protein_bind   CAP binding site: CAP binding activates transcription in the presence of cAMP. E. coli catabolite activator protein
    871..901     +  promoter       lac promoter: promoter for the E. coli lac operon
    909..925     +  protein_bind   lac operator: The lac repressor binds to the lac operator to inhibit transcription in E. coli. This inhibition can be relieved by adding lactose or isopropyl-β-D-thiogalactopyranoside (IPTG). lac repressor encoded by lacI
    939..957     +  promoter       SP6 promoter: promoter for bacteriophage SP6 RNA polymerase
   1018..1674    +  CDS            cat: CAT_ECOLX - Experimental evidence at protein level: Swiss-Prot protein existence level 1. This enzyme is an effector of chloramphenicol resistance in bacteria. From Escherichia coli. This protein is used as a marker in many commonly used cloning vectors, such as pACYC184.
   1696..1998    +  CDS            ccdB: CCDB_ECOLI - Also known as G, letB, letD. Experimental evidence at protein level: Swiss-Prot protein existence level 1. Toxic component of a type II toxin-antitoxin (TA) system, functioning in plasmid maintainence. Responsible for the post- segregational killing (PSK) of plasmid-free cells, also referred to as a plasmid addiction system. Half-life of over 2 hours. Cell killing by CcdB is accompanied by filamentation, defects in chromosome and plasmid segregation, defects in cell division, formation of anucleate cells, decreased DNA synthesis and plasmid loss. Interferes with the activity of DN
   2063..2081    -  promoter       T7 promoter: promoter for bacteriophage T7 RNA polymerase
   2083..2235    +  CDS            lacZα (fragment): LacZα fragment of β-galactosidase; lacZ fragment
   2241..2340    -  misc_feature   bom (fragment): basis of mobility region from pBR322
   2442..2474    -  CDS            rop (fragment): Rop protein, which maintains plasmids at low copy number; rop
   2572..2676    +  promoter       AmpR promoter: bla
   2677..3537    +  CDS            AmpR: β-lactamase; bla; confers resistance to ampicillin, carbenicillin, and related antibiotics
   3708..547     +  rep_origin     ori (across the origin): high-copy-number ColE1/pMB1/pBR322/pUC origin of replication
