[The description below was written by a language model from this plasmid's Addgene catalogue record and pLannotate feature annotations shown in this document.]
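Description:
pVP297 is an empty GreenGate-compatible entry vector for plant synthetic biology cloning, derived from the pGGC000 backbone and described as a "CD base" entry vector, meaning it is meant to receive a module occupying the C-to-D position of the GreenGate assembly order. Its distinguishing modification is that the backbone has been domesticated to remove Esp3I recognition sites. This presumably lets that type IIS enzyme be used in assembly schemes without cutting the vector itself, in keeping with the multiplexing GreenGate architecture it was built for. The 3,749 nt plasmid replicates in E. coli from a high-copy ColE1/pUC-type origin and carries a β-lactamase gene under its own promoter for ampicillin selection.

No insert is present. The cloning position is instead occupied by a placeholder cassette consisting of a chloramphenicol acetyltransferase gene followed by ccdB, the gyrase-targeting toxin of the CcdA/CcdB toxin-antitoxin system. This explains the dual chloramphenicol and ampicillin resistance and the need to propagate the unmodified plasmid in a CcdB-tolerant strain such as DB3.1. When a part of interest replaces the cassette, transformation into ordinary ccdB-sensitive cells counterselects against uncut or religated parental vector. The cassette is flanked by SP6 and T7 promoters, with a CAP binding site, lac promoter and lac operator upstream and a lacZα fragment downstream. Short lacI, bom and rop fragments are remnants of the parental cloning vector lineage. The type IIS sites and overhangs that define the module position are not annotated in the feature table, so their exact arrangement cannot be stated from the record.
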