Addgene plasmid #222066: pVP297
Purpose: (Empty Backbone) GreenGate CD base entry vector with an Esp3I domesticated backbone.
Depositing lab: Wayne Parrott. Depositing organization: University of Georgia. Publication: MultiGreen: A multiplexing architecture for GreenGate cloning. Pennetti VJ, LaFayette PR, Parrott WA. PLoS One. 2024 Sep 18;19(9):e0306008. doi: 10.1371/journal.pone.0306008. eCollection 2024. PubMed 39292669.
Backbone
  Vector backbone: pGGC000
  Vector type: Synthetic Biology ; GreenGate compatible cloning vector
Growth in bacteria
  Bacterial resistance: Chloramphenicol and Ampicillin, 25 & 100 μg/mL
  Growth temperature: 37°C
  Growth strain: DB3.1
  Growth instructions: ccdB Survival cells are NOT suitable for the unmodified plasmid containing the ccdB gene. The plasmid is provided in the recommended DB3.1 strain.
  Copy number: High Copy
Gene/Insert
  Gene/Insert name: None
  Mutation: Domesticated of Esp3I sites
Terms and licenses: Academic/Nonprofit Terms; Industry Terms
How to cite: pVP297 was a gift from Wayne Parrott (Addgene plasmid # 222066 ; http://n2t.net/addgene:222066 ; RRID:Addgene_222066)
